Addgene plasmid #148619: pnYC-NpM-DmCaf40_25-291_AE
Purpose: Bacterial Expression of DmCaf40_25-291
Depositing lab: Elisa Izaurralde. Depositing organization: Max Planck Institute for Developmental Biology. Publication: A CAF40-binding motif facilitates recruitment of the CCR4-NOT complex to mRNAs targeted by Drosophila Roquin. Sgromo A, Raisch T, Bawankar P, Bhandari D, Chen Y, Kuzuoglu-Ozturk D, Weichenrieder O, Izaurralde E. Nat Commun. 2017 Feb 6;8:14307. doi: 10.1038/ncomms14307. PubMed 28165457.
Backbone
  Vector backbone: Unknown
  Vector type: Bacterial Expression
Growth in bacteria
  Bacterial resistance: Chloramphenicol, 25 μg/mL
  Growth temperature: 37°C
  Growth strain: DH5alpha
  Copy number: Low Copy
Gene/Insert
  Gene/Insert name: DmCaf40_25-291
  Species: D. melanogaster (fly)
  Entrez Gene: Rcd-1 (a.k.a. Dmel_CG14213, CAF40, CG14213, Caf40, Dmel\CG14213, Drcd-1)
  Cloning method: Unknown
Terms and licenses: Academic/Nonprofit Terms; Industry Terms: Not Available to Industry
Depositor comments: ORF extracted from NCBI: NM_167675.1 Plasmids from this collection were made available to the research community and donated after the lab closed. Please note that the sequence provided by the depositing laboratory may be theoretical/predicted or based on Sanger sequencing results. There may be discrepancies between sequencing results obtained by Addgene and the depositor sequence. If an Addgene verified sequence is not available, please contact before placing your order to request that our lab fully sequence the plasmid.
How to cite: pnYC-NpM-DmCaf40_25-291_AE was a gift from Elisa Izaurralde (Addgene plasmid # 148619 ; http://n2t.net/addgene:148619 ; RRID:Addgene_148619)
