[The description below was written by a language model from this plasmid's Addgene catalogue record and pLannotate feature annotations shown in this document.]
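Description:
pnYC-NpM-DmCaf40_25-291_AE is a 6,275-nt bacterial expression plasmid for producing a fragment of Drosophila melanogaster CAF40 (gene Rcd-1/CG14213), described by its name as residues 25–291. The catalogue lists the backbone as unknown, but the annotated features show a p15A origin of replication and a chloramphenicol acetyltransferase gene under its own cat promoter. Interrupted fragments of a tetracycline resistance gene and its promoter flank the expression cassette, along with short IS1, resD and RSF-origin remnants. Together these suggest a pACYC-type scaffold with the cassette inserted into the tet region. This is an inference from the features, not something the record states. Selection is by chloramphenicol, and the plasmid is recorded as low copy. Because p15A is compatible with ColE1-type origins, the plasmid can coexist with a second expression vector in the same E. coli cell.

The expression cassette has a T7 promoter with an adjacent lac operator, so transcription depends on T7 RNA polymerase and can be induced with IPTG. A T7 gene 10 ribosome binding site follows. The reading frame begins with a cytosolic maltose-binding protein lacking its signal sequence, which acts as an N-terminal solubility and affinity tag. Next comes the CAF40 segment, which the annotation tool matched by homology to human CNOT9, the orthologous CCR4-NOT subunit. The short sequence downstream annotated as a SET1 fragment is probably vector-derived sequence ahead of the T7 terminator, and the record gives no indication that it is a functional tag. No protease cleavage site between MBP and the insert is annotated. The construct's stated purpose is recombinant production of DmCAF40, and the associated study examined how a CAF40-binding motif in Drosophila Roquin recruits the CCR4-NOT complex.
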