Features (pLannotate 1.2.2; 18 found; start..end, strand, type, name):
    739..834     -  CDS            resD (fragment): REDF_ECOLI - Also known as D. Protein inferred from homology: Swiss-Prot protein existence level 3. Acts as a repressor of transcription and as a site-specific resolvase that cleaves at the RfsF site. From Escherichia coli (strain K12).
    824..881     +  CDS            TcR (fragment): tetracycline efflux protein; tet; confers resistance to tetracycline
    878..971     -  CDS            TcR (fragment): tetracycline efflux protein; tet; confers resistance to tetracycline
   1475..2375    -  CDS            TcR (fragment): tetracycline efflux protein; tet; confers resistance to tetracycline
   2402..2420    +  promoter       T7 promoter: promoter for bacteriophage T7 RNA polymerase
   2421..2445    +  protein_bind   lac operator: The lac repressor binds to the lac operator to inhibit transcription in E. coli. This inhibition can be relieved by adding lactose or isopropyl-β-D-thiogalactopyranoside (IPTG). lac repressor encoded by lacI
   2460..2482    +  RBS            RBS: efficient ribosome binding site from bacteriophage T7 gene 10 (Olins and Rangwala, 1989)
   2493..3589    +  CDS            MBP (fragment): maltose binding protein from E. coli; malE (mutated); This version of the gene does not encode a signal sequence, so MBP will remain in the cytosol.
   3629..4435    +  CDS            CNOT9 (fragment): CNOT9_HUMAN - Also known as RCD1, RQCD1. Experimental evidence at protein level: Swiss-Prot protein existence level 1. Component of the CCR4-NOT complex which is one of the major cellular mRNA deadenylases and is linked to various cellular processes including bulk mRNA degradation, miRNA-mediated repression, translational repression during translational initiation and general transcription regulation. Additional complex functions may be a consequence of its influence on mRNA expression. Involved in down- regulation of MYB- and JUN-dependent transcription. May play a role in cell differentiatio
   4464..4513    +  CDS            SET1 (fragment): solubility-enhancement tag derived from T7 phage gene 10B
   4521..4568    +  terminator     T7 terminator: transcription terminator for bacteriophage T7 RNA polymerase
   4591..4695    -  CDS            TcR (fragment): tetracycline efflux protein; tet; confers resistance to tetracycline
   4743..4771    -  promoter       tet promoter: E. coli promoter for tetracycline efflux protein gene
   4883..5428    +  rep_origin     p15A ori: Plasmids containing the medium-copy-number p15A origin of replication can be propagated in E. coli cells that contain a second plasmid with the ColE1 origin.
   5516..5571    +  rep_origin     RSF ori (fragment): Plasmids containing the RSF 1030 origin of replication can be propagated in E. coli cells that contain additional plasmids with compatible origins.
   5690..5833    -  mobile_element IS1 (fragment): prokaryotic transposable element IS1
   5954..6056    +  promoter       cat promoter: promoter of the E. coli cat gene encoding chloramphenicol acetyltransferase
   6057..441     +  CDS            CmR (across the origin): chloramphenicol acetyltransferase; cat; confers resistance to chloramphenicol
>Addgene plasmid #148619 | pnYC-NpM-DmCaf40_25-291_AE | depositor full sequence | sequence record 291067 | Full Sequence
GGTATGGCAATGAAAGACGGTGAGCTGGTGATATGGGATAGTGTTCACCCTTGTTACACCGTTTTCCATG
AGCAAACTGAAACGTTTTCATCGCTCTGGAGTGAATACCACGACGATTTCCGGCAGTTTCTACACATATA
TTCGCAAGATGTGGCGTGTTACGGTGAAAACCTGGCCTATTTCCCTAAAGGGTTTATTGAGAATATGTTT
TTCGTCTCAGCCAATCCCTGGGTGAGTTTCACCAGTTTTGATTTAAACGTGGCCAATATGGACAACTTCT
TCGCCCCCGTTTTCACCATGGGCAAATATTATACGCAAGGCGACAAGGTGCTGATGCCGCTGGCGATTCA
GGTTCATCATGCCGTCTGTGATGGCTTCCATGTCGGCAGAATGCTTAATGAATTACAACAGTACTGCGAT
GAGTGGCAGGGCGGGGCGTAATTTTTTTAAGGCAGTTATTGGTGCCCTTAAACGCCTGGTGCTACGCCTG
AATAAGTGATAATAAGCGGATGAATGGCAGAAATTCGAAAGCAAATTCGACCCGGTCGTCGGTTCAGGGC
AGGGTCGTTAAATAGCCGCTTATGTCTATTGCTGGTTTACCGGTTTATTGACTACCGGAAGCAGTGTGAC
CGTGTGCTTCTCAAATGCCTGAGGCCAGTTTGCTCAGGCTCTCCCCGTGGAGGTAATAATTGACGATATG
ATCATTTATTCTGCCTCCCAGAGCCTGATAAAAACGGTTAGCGCTTCGTTAATACAGATGTAGGTGTTCC
ACAGGGTAGCCAGCAGCATCCTGCGATGCAGATCCGGAACATAATGGTGCAGGGCGCTTGTTTCGGCGTG
GGTATGGTGGCAGGCCCCGTGGCCGGGGGACTGTTGGGCGCTGCCGGCACCTGTCCTACGAGTTGCATGA
TAAAGAAGACAGTCATAAGTGCGGCGACGATAGTCATGCCCCGCGCCCACCGGAAGGAGCTACCGGACAG
CGGTGCGGACTGTTGTAACTCAGAATAAGAAATGAGGCCGCTCATGGCGTTGACTCTCAGTCATAGTATC
GTGGTATCACCGGTTGGTTCCACTCTCTGTTGCGGGCAACTTCAGCAGCACGTAGGGGACTTCCGCGTTT
CCAGACTTTACGAAACACGGAAACCGAAGACCATTCATGTTGTTGCTCAGGTCGCAGACGTTTTGCAGCA
GCAGTCGCTTCACGTTCGCTCGCGTATCGGTGATTCATTCTGCTAACCAGTAAGGCAACCCCGCCAGCCT
AGCCGGGTCCTCAACGACAGGAGCACGATCATGCGCACCCGTGGCCAGGACCCAACGCTGCCCGAGATGC
GCCGCGTGCGGCTGCTGGAGATGGCGGACGCGATGGATATGTTCTGCCAAGGGTTGGTTTGCGCATTCAC
AGTTCTCCGCAAGAATTGATTGGCTCCAATTCTTGGAGTGGTGAATCCGTTAGCGAGGTGCCGCCGGCTT
CCATTCAGGTCGAGGTGGCCCGGCTCCATGCACCGCGACGCAACGCGGGGAGGCAGACAAGGTATAGGGC
GGCGCCTACAATCCATGCCAACCCGTTCCATGTGCTCGCCGAGGCGGCATAAATCGCCGTGACGATCAGC
GGTCCAGTGATCGAAGTTAGGCTGGTAAGAGCCGCGAGCGATCCTTGAAGCTGTCCCTGATGGTCGTCAT
CTACCTGCCTGGACAGCATGGCCTGCAACGCGGGCATCCCGATGCCGCCGGAAGCGAGAAGAATCATAAT
GGGGAAGGCCATCCAGCCTCGCGTCGCGAACGCCAGCAAGACGTAGCCCAGCGCGTCGGCCGCCATGCCG
GCGATAATGGCCTGCTTCTCGCCGAAACGTTTGGTGGCGGGACCAGTGACGAAGGCTTGAGCGAGGGCGT
GCAAGATTCCGAATACCGCAAGCGACAGGCCGATCATCGTCGCGCTCCAGCGAAAGCGGTCCTCGCCGAA
AATGACCCAGAGCGCTGCCGGCACCTGTCCTACGAGTTGCATGATAAAGAAGACAGTCATAAGTGCGGCG
ACGATAGTCATGCCCCGCGCCCACCGGAAGGAGCTGACTGGGTTGAAGGCTCTCAAGGGCATCGGTCGAC
GCTCTCCCTTATGCGACTCCTGCATTAGGAAGCAGCCCAGTAGTAGGTTGAGGCCGTTGAGCACCGCCGC
CGCAAGGAATGGTGCATGCAAGGAGATGGCGCCCAACAGTCCCCCGGCCACGGGGCCTGCCACCATACCC
ACGCCGAAACAAGCGCTCATGAGCCCGAAGTGGCGAGCCCGATCTTCCCCATCGGTGATGTCGGCGATAT
AGGCGCCAGCAACCGCACCTGTGGCGCCGGTGATGCCGGCCACGATGCGTCCGGCGTAGAGGATCAGACT
AAGATCTCGATCCCGCGAAATTAATACGACTCACTATAGGGGAATTGTGAGCGGATAACAATTCCCCACT
AGTAATAATTTTGTTTAACTTTAAGAAGGAGATATACCATGGAAACTGAAGAAGGTAAACTGGTAATCTG
GATTAACGGCGATAAAGGCTATAACGGTCTCGCTGAAGTCGGTAAGAAATTCGAGAAAGATACCGGAATT
AAAGTCACCGTTGAGCATCCGGATAAACTGGAAGAGAAATTCCCACAGGTTGCGGCAACTGGCGATGGCC
CTGACATTATCTTCTGGGCACACGACCGCTTTGGTGGCTACGCTCAATCTGGCCTGTTGGCTGAAATCAC
CCCGGACAAAGCGTTCCAGGACAAGCTGTATCCGTTTACCTGGGATGCCGTACGTTACAACGGCAAGCTG
ATTGCTTACCCGATCGCTGTTGAAGCGTTATCGCTGATTTATAACAAAGACCTGCTGCCGAACCCGCCAA
AAACCTGGGAAGAGATCCCGGCGCTGGATAAAGAACTGAAAGCGAAAGGTAAGAGCGCCCTGATGTTCAA
CCTGCAAGAACCGTACTTCACCTGGCCGCTGATTGCTGCTGACGGGGGTTATGCGTTCAAGTATGAAAAC
GGCAAGTACGACATTAAAGACGTGGGCGTGGATAACGCTGGCGCGAAAGCGGGTCTGACCTTCCTGGTTG
ACCTGATTAAAAACAAACACATGAATGCAGACACCGATTACTCCATCGCAGAAGCTGCCTTTAATAAAGG
CGAAACAGCGATGACCATCAACGGCCCGTGGGCATGGTCCAACATCGACACCAGCAAAGTGAATTATGGT
GTAACGGTACTGCCGACCTTCAAGGGTCAACCATCCAAACCGTTCGTTGGCGTGCTGAGCGCAGGTATTA
ACGCCGCCAGTCCGAACAAAGAGCTGGCAAAAGAGTTCCTCGAAAACTATCTGCTGACTGATGAAGGTCT
GGAAGCGGTTAATAAAGACAAACCGCTGGGTGCCGTAGCGCTGAAGTCTTACGAGGAAGAGTTGGCGAAA
GATCCACGTATTGCCGCCACGATGGAAAACGCCCAGAAAGGTGAAATCATGCCGAACATCCCGCAGATGT
CCGCTTTCTGGTATGCCGTGCGTACTGCGGTGATCAACGCCGCCAGCGGTCGTCAGACTGTCGATGAAGC
CCTTAAAGACGCGCAGACTGGTACCGGCAGCGGCCTGGAAGTTCTGTTCCAGGGGCCCCATATGGAGCAG
GAGAAGGTGTACCAGTGGATCAATGAGCTGGCCCATCCGGACACGCGTGAAACCGCTCTGCTCGAGCTAA
GCAAGAAGCGTGAGACGGACCTGGCCCCCATGCTGTGGAACAGCTTCGGGACCGCCTGCGCCCTGTTGCA
GGAGATTGTTAACATCTACCCATCGATAACGCCGCCCACTTTGACGGCCCACCAGTCGAACCGCGTGTGC
AACGCCCTGGCGCTGCTGCAGTGCGTCGCCTCGCACCCGGAGACTCGCACGGCCTTCCTGCAGGCCCAGA
TACCGCTGTACTTGTACCCTTTCTTGTCGACCACGTCCAAGACCAGGCCCTTCGAGTACTTGCGCCTGAC
CAGTTTGGGCGTGATTGGTGCTCTGGTCAAGACCGACGAACAGGAGGTGATCACCTTTCTGCTGACCACC
GAGATCGTGCCCCTTTGTCTGAGCATCATGGACAGCGGATCGGAGCTGAGCAAGACTGTGGCCACTTTCA
TCATCCAGAAGATCCTGCTCGATGAGTCGGGTCTGTCGTACATCTGCCAGACCTACGAACGCTTTTCGCA
CGTGGCCATCACCCTGGGCAAAATGGTCATCCAGCTGGCGAAGGATCCATGCGCCCGGCTGTTGAAGCAT
GTGGTGCGCTGCTATCTGCGTCTTTCGGACAATACACGCGCTCGCAAGGCCCTGGGACAGTGTCTGCCCG
ATCAGCTGCGTGACGGCACCTTTGCGCTGTGCCTGCAAGAGGACAAGTCGACCAAGCAGTGGCTGCAGAT
GCTGCTCAAGAACCTGGAACTCGGCTAATCTAGAGCTAGCCCTAGGAGATCCGGCTGCTAACAAAGCCCG
AAAGGAAGCTGAGTTGGCTGCTGCCACCGCTGAGCAATAACTAGCATAACCCCTTGGGGCCTCTAAACGG
GTCTTGAGGGGTTTTTTGCTGAAAGGAGGAACTATATCCGGATATCCCGCAAGAGGCCCGGCAGTACCGG
CATAACCAAGCCTATGCCTACAGCATCCAGGGTGACGGTGCCGAGGATGACGATGAGCGCATTGTTAGAT
TTCATACACGGTGCCTGACTGCGTTAGCAATTTAACTGTGATAAACTACCGCATTAAAGCTTATCGATGA
TAAGCTGTCAAACATGAGAATTACAACTTATATCGTATGGGGCTGACTTCAGGTGCTACATTTGAAGAGA
TAAATTGCACTGAAATCAAGAAATATTTTATCTGATTAATAAGATGATCTTCTTGAGATCGTTTTGGTCT
GCGCGTAATCTCTTGCTCTGAAAACGAAAAAACCGCCTTGCAGGGCGGTTTTTCGAAGGTTCTCTGAGCT
ACCAACTCTTTGAACCGAGGTAACTGGCTTGGAGGAGCGCAGTCACCAAAACTTGTCCTTTCAGTTTAGC
CTTAACCGGCGCATGACTTCAAGACTAACTCCTCTAAATCAATTACCAGTGGCTGCTGCCAGTGGTGCTT
TTGCATGTCTTTCCGGGTTGGACTCAAGACGATAGTTACCGGATAAGGCGCAGCGGTCGGACTGAACGGG
GGGTTCGTGCATACAGTCCAGCTTGGAGCGAACTGCCTACCCGGAACTGAGTGTCAGGCGTGGAATGAGA
CAAACGCGGCCATAACAGCGGAATGACACCGGTAAACCGAAAGGCAGGAACAGGAGAGCGCACGAGGGAG
CCGCCAGGGGGAAACGCCTGGTATCTTTATAGTCCTGTCGGGTTTCGCCACCACTGATTTGAGCGTCAGA
TTTCGTGATGCTTGTCAGGGGGGCGGAGCCTATGGAAAAACGGCTTTGCCGCGGCCCTCTCACTTCCCTG
TTAAGTATCTTCCTGGCATCTTCCAGGAAATCTCCGCCCCGTTCGTAAGCCATTTCCGCTCGCCGCAGTC
GAACGACCGAGCGTAGCGAGTCAGTGAGCGAGGAAGCGGAATATATCCTGTATCACATATTCTGCTGACG
CACCGGTGCAGCCTTTTTTCTCCTGCCACATGAAGCACTTCACTGACACCCTCATCAGTGCCAACATAGT
AAGCCAGTATACACTCCCCTAGCGCTGATGTCCGGCGGTGCTTTTGCCGTTACGCACCACCCCGTCAGTA
GCTGAACAGGAGGGACAGCTGATAGAAACAGAAGCCACTGGAGCACCTCAAAAACACCATCATACACTAA
ATCAGTAAGTTGGCAGCATCACCCGACGCACTTTGCGCCGAATAAATACCTGTGACGGAAGATCACTTCG
CAGAATAAATAAATCCTGGTGTCCCTGTTGATACCGGGAAGCCCTGGGCCAACTTTTGGCGAAAATGAGA
CGTTGATCGGCACGTAAGAGGTTCCAACTTTCACCATAATGAAATAAGATCACTACCGGGCGTATTTTTT
GAGTTATCGAGATTTTCAGGAGCTAAGGAAGCTAAAATGGAGAAAAAAATCACTGGATATACCACCGTTG
ATATATCCCAATGGCATCGTAAAGAACATTTTGAGGCATTTCAGTCAGTTGCTCAATGTACCTATAACCA
GACCGTTCAGCTGGATATTACGGCCTTTTTAAAGACCGTAAAGAAAAATAAGCACAAGTTTTATCCGGCC
TTTATTCACATTCTTGCCCGCCTGATGAATGCTCATCCGGAATTC
